>Addgene plasmid #247272 | EK0717 SFFV-mCherry-SGc(s70587.os19)cSG-EGFP-(3xMS2) (FLP-IN) | addgene full sequence | sequence record 490829 | Addgene NGS Result
AGTATCTGCTCCCTGCTTGTGTGTTGGAGGTCGCTGAGTAGTGCGCGAGCAAAATTTAAGCTACAACAAG
GCAAGGCTTGACCGACAATTGCCGATAAAATAAAAGATTTTATTTAGTCTCCAGAAAAAGGGGGGAATGA
AAGACCCCACCTGTAGGTTTGGCAAGCTAGCTGCAGTAACGCCATTTTGCAAGGCATGGAAAAATACCAA
ACCAAGAATAGAGAAGTTCAGATCAAGGGCGGGTACATGAAAATAGCTAACGTTGGGCCAAACAGGATAT
CTGCGGTGAGCAGTTTCGGCCCCGGCCCGGGGCCAAGAACAGATGGTCACCGCAGTTTCGGCCCCGGCCC
GAGGCCAAGAACAGATGGTCCCCAGATATGGCCCAACCCTCAGCAGTTTCTTAAGACCCATCAGATGTTT
CCAGGCTCCCCCAAGGACCTGAAATGACCCTGCGCCTTATTTGAATTAACCAATCAGCCTGCTTCTCGCT
TCTGTTCGCGCGCTTCTGCTTCCCGAGCTCTATAAAAGAGCTCACAACCCCTCACTCGGCGCGCCAGTCC
TCCGACAGACTGAGTCGCCCGGGAAGCTTCGCCACCATGGTGAGCAAGGGCGAGGAGGATAACATGGCCA
TCATCAAGGAGTTCATGCGCTTCAAGGTGCACATGGAGGGCTCCGTGAACGGCCACGAGTTCGAGATCGA
GGGCGAGGGCGAGGGCCGCCCCTACGAGGGCACCCAGACCGCCAAGCTGAAGGTGACCAAGGGTGGCCCC
CTGCCCTTCGCCTGGGACATCCTGTCCCCTCAGTTCATGTACGGCTCCAAGGCCTACGTGAAGCACCCCG
CCGACATTCCCGACTACTTGAAGCTGTCCTTCCCCGAGGGCTTCAAGTGGGAGCGCGTGATGAACTTCGA
GGACGGCGGCGTGGTGACCGTGACCCAGGACTCCTCCCTGCAGGACGGCGAGTTCATCTACAAGGTGAAG
CTGCGCGGCACCAACTTCCCCTCCGACGGCCCCGTAATGCAGAAGAAGACCATGGGCTGGGAGGCCTCCT
CCGAGCGGATGTACCCCGAGGACGGCGCCCTGAAGGGCGAGATCAAGCAGAGGCTGAAGCTGAAGGACGG
CGGCCACTACGACGCTGAGGTCAAGACCACCTACAAGGCCAAGAAGCCCGTGCAGCTGCCCGGCGCCTAC
AACGTCAACATCAAGTTGGACATCACCTCCCACAACGAGGACTACACCATCGTGGAACAGTACGAACGCG
CCGAGGGCCGCCACTCCACCGGCGGCATGGACGAGCTGTACAAGAGCGACGCGTTGGAAGCCAGACACAA
ACAGAAAATTGTGGCTCCGGTGAAACAGACTTTGAATTTTGACCTTCTGAAGCTGGCGGGAGACGTCGAG
TCCAACCCCGGTCCCGGTACCGGATCCACCAAGTCGACACGGATGAGTGTTTCCTTCTATCCGCGTCATT
GTACCATTTAGGTGGGTGGAATGCTAAATCCCACCTACCCAGATGCCTGGGCCTTACGTACCGATAGACC
ACTGGTGCAAATAGAGAGCTATACCGGTACTAGTGAGGCACGGCATAAGCAAAAGATCGTAGCCCCAGTA
AAGCAAACACTCAACTTCGATCTACTCAAACTCGCAGGTGATGTGGAATCTAATCCAGGACCCTCGAGTG
TCTCAAAGGGCGAGGAACTTTTTACGGGCGTTGTTCCGATCCTCGTCGAATTGGACGGGGACGTTAATGG
GCATAAATTCTCAGTTAGTGGTGAGGGTGAGGGGGACGCGACATATGGGAAACTTACGCTGAAGTTCATA
TGTACCACCGGAAAATTGCCAGTGCCGTGGCCTACTCTCGTCACCACCCTGACATATGGTGTTCAGTGTT
TTAGCCGGTATCCAGACCATATGAAACAGCACGATTTTTTTAAATCCGCTATGCCTGAAGGTTACGTACA
GGAGCGAACGATATTTTTTAAAGACGACGGAAACTACAAAACTAGAGCCGAGGTAAAATTCGAGGGTGAC
ACTCTCGTGAACCGGATCGAACTGAAGGGCATAGATTTTAAGGAGGATGGCAATATACTGGGCCACAAGC
TCGAATACAACTATAATTCTCATAATGTCTATATCATGGCGGACAAACAGAAAAACGGCATCAAGGTAAA
CTTTAAAATCCGACACAATATTGAGGACGGCTCTGTCCAGCTTGCGGACCATTACCAACAGAACACGCCG
ATAGGGGATGGTCCAGTACTTCTCCCTGATAATCACTATTTGTCTACTCAGTCAGCTCTTAGCAAGGACC
CAAACGAAAAACGGGATCACATGGTCCTTCTTGAGTTCGTCACTGCGGCTGGGATAACACTCGGGATGGA
CGAACTGTATAAGTAGGCCGGAGGGCCCACGTACACCATCAGGGTACGTCTCAGACACCATCAGGGTCTG
TCTGGTACAGCATCAGCGTACCATGGCCCGAACAAAAACTCATCTCAGAAGAGGATCTGAATAGCGCCGT
CGACCATCATCATAATCATCATTGAGTTTAAACCCGCTGATCAGCCTCGACTGTGCCTTCTAGTTGCCAG
CCATCTGTTGTTTGCCCCTCCCCCGTGCCTTCCTTGACCCTGGAAGGTGCCACTCCCACTGTCCTTTCCT
AATAAAATGAGGAAATTGCATCGCATTGTCTGAGTAGGTGTCATTCTATTCTGGGGGGTGGGGTGGGGCA
GGACAGCAAGGGGGAGGATTGGGAAGACAATAGCAGGCATGCTGGGGATGCGGTGGGCTCTATGGAGATC
TATCGATGTTCTGGGGATGCGGTGGGCTCTATGGCTTCTGAGGCGGAAAGAACCAGCTGGGGCTCTAGGG
GGTATCCCC
[124 nt withheld, positions 2880-3003]
C
[91 nt withheld, positions 3005-3095]
AGGGTGATGGTTCACGTACCTAGAAGTTCCTATTCCGAAGTTCCTATTCTCTAGAAAGTATAGGAACTTC
CTTGGCCAAAAAGCCTGAACTCACCGCGACGTCTGTCGAGAAGTTTCTGATCGAAAAGTTCGACAGCGTC
TCCGACCTGATGCAGCTCTCGGAGGGCGAAGAATCTCGTGCTTTCAGCTTCGATGTAGGAGGGCGTGGAT
ATGTCCTGCGGGTAAATAGCTGCGCCGATGGTTTCTACAAAGATCGTTATGTTTATCGGCACTTTGCATC
GGCCGCGCTCCCGATTCCGGAAGTGCTTGACATTGGGGAATTCAGCGAGAGCCTGACCTATTGCATCTCC
CGCCGTGCACAGGGTGTCACGTTGCAAGACCTGCCTGAAACCGAACTGCCCGCTGTTCTGCAGCCGGTCG
CGGAGGCCATGGATGCGATCGCTGCGGCCGATCTTAGCCAGACGAGCGGGTTCGGCCCATTCGGACCGCA
AGGAATCGGTCAATACACTACATGGCGTGATTTCATATGCGCGATTGCTGATCCCCATGTGTATCACTGG
CAAACTGTGATGGACGACACCGTCAGTGCGTCCGTCGCGCAGGCTCTCGATGAGCTGATGCTTTGGGCCG
AGGACTGCCCCGAAGTCCGGCACCTCGTGCACGCGGATTTCGGCTCCAACAATGTCCTGACGGACAATGG
CCGCATAACAGCGGTCATTGACTGGAGCGAGGCGATGTTCGGGGATTCCCAATACGAGGTCGCCAACATC
TTCTTCTGGAGGCCGTGGTTGGCTTGTATGGAGCAGCAGACGCGCTACTTCGAGCGGAGGCATCCGGAGC
TTGCAGGATCGCCGCGGCTCCGGGCGTATATGCTCCGCATTGGTCTTGACCAACTCTATCAGAGCTTGGT
TGACGGCAATTTCGATGATGCAGCTTGGGCGCAGGGTCGATGCGACGCAATCGTCCGATCCGGAGCCGGG
ACTGTCGGGCGTACACAAATCGCCCGCAGAAGCGCGGCCGTCTGGACCGATGGCTGTGTAGAAGTACTCG
CCGATAGTGGAAACCGACGCCCCAGCACTCGTCCGAGGGCAAAGGAATAGCACGTACTACGAGATTTCGA
TTCCACCGCCGCCTTCTATGAAAGGTTGGGCTTCGGAATCGTTTTCCGGGACGCCGGCTGGATGATCCTC
CAGCGCGGGGATCTCATGCTGGAGTTCTTCGCCCACCCCAACTTGTTTATTGCAGCTTATAATGGTTACA
AATAAAGCAATAGCATCACAAATTTCACAAATAAAGCATTTTTTTCACTGCATTCTAGTTGTGGTTTGTC
CAAACTCATCAATGTATCTTATCATGTCTGTATACCGTCGACCTCTAGCTAGAGCTTGGCGTAATCATGG
TCATAGCTGTTTCCTGTGTGAAATTGTTATCCGCTCACAATTCCACACAACATACGAGCCGGAAGCATAA
AGTGTAAAGCCTGGGGTGCCTAATGAGTGAGCTAACTCACATTAATTGCGTTGCGCTCACTGCCCGCTTT
CCAGTCGGGAAACCTGTCGTGCCAGCTGCATTAATGAATCGGCCAACGCGCGGGGAGAGGCGGTTTGCGT
ATTGGGCGCTCTTCCGCTTCCTCGCTCACTGACTCGCTGCGCTCGGTCGTTCGGCTGCGGCGAGCGGTAT
CAGCTCACTCAAAGGCGGTAATACGGTTATCCACAGAATCAGGGGATAACGCAGGAAAGAACATGTGAGC
AAAAGGCCAGCAAAAGGCCAGGAACCGTAAAAAGGCCGCGTTGCTGGCGTTTTTCCATAGGCTCCGCCCC
CCTGACGAGCATCACAAAAATCGACGCTCAAGTCAGAGGTGGCGAAACCCGACAGGACTATAAAGATACC
AGGCGTTTCCCCCTGGAAGCTCCCTCGTGCGCTCTCCTGTTCCGACCCTGCCGCTTACCGGATACCTGTC
CGCCTTTCTCCCTTCGGGAAGCGTGGCGCTTTCTCATAGCTCACGCTGTAGGTATCTCAGTTCGGTGTAG
GTCGTTCGCTCCAAGCTGGGCTGTGTGCACGAACCCCCCGTTCAGCCCGACCGCTGCGCCTTATCCGGTA
ACTATCGTCTTGAGTCCAACCCGGTAAGACACGACTTATCGCCACTGGCAGCAGCCACTGGTAACAGGAT
TAGCAGAGCGAGGTATGTAGGCGGTGCTACAGAGTTCTTGAAGTGGTGGCCTAACTACGGCTACACTAGA
AGAACAGTATTTGGTATCTGCGCTCTGCTGAAGCCAGTTACCTTCGGAAAAAGAGTTGGTAGCTCTTGAT
CCGGCAAACAAACCACCGCTGGTAGCGGTGGTTTTTTTGTTTGCAAGCAGCAGATTACGCGCAGAAAAAA
AGGATCTCAAGAAGATCCTTTGATCTTTTCTACGGGGTCTGACGCTCAGTGGAACGAAAACTCACGTTAA
GGGATTTTGGTCATGAGATTATCAAAAAGGATCTTCACCTAGATCCTTTTAAATTAAAAATGAAGTTTTA
AATCAATCTAAAGTATATATGAGTAAACTTGGTCTGACAGTTACCAATGCTTAATCAGTGAGGCACCTAT
CTCAGCGATCTGTCTATTTCGTTCATCCATAGTTGCCTGACTCCCCGTCGTGTAGATAACTACGATACGG
GAGGGCTTACCATCTGGCCCCAGTGCTGCAATGATACCGCGAGACCCACGCTCACCGGCTCCAGATTTAT
CAGCAATAAACCAGCCAGCCGGAAGGGCCGAGCGCAGAAGTGGTCCTGCAACTTTATCCGCCTCCATCCA
GTCTATTAATTGTTGCCGGGAAGCTAGAGTAAGTAGTTCGCCAGTTAATAGTTTGCGCAACGTTGTTGCC
ATTGCTACAGGCATCGTGGTGTCACGCTCGTCGTTTGGTATGGCTTCATTCAGCTCCGGTTCCCAACGAT
CAAGGCGAGTTACATGATCCCCCATGTTGTGCAAAAAAGCGGTTAGCTCCTTCGGTCCTCCGATCGTTGT
CAGAAGTAAGTTGGCCGCAGTGTTATCACTCATGGTTATGGCAGCACTGCATAATTCTCTTACTGTCATG
CCATCCGTAAGATGCTTTTCTGTGACTGGTGAGTACTCAACCAAGTCATTCTGAGAATAGTGTATGCGGC
GACCGAGTTGCTCTTGCCCGGCGTCAATACGGGATAATACCGCGCCACATAGCAGAACTTTAAAAGTGCT
CATCATTGGAAAACGTTCTTCGGGGCGAAAACTCTCAAGGATCTTACCGCTGTTGAGATCCAGTTCGATG
TAACCCACTCGTGCACCCAACTGATCTTCAGCATCTTTTACTTTCACCAGCGTTTCTGGGTGAGCAAAAA
CAGGAAGGCAAAATGCCGCAAAAAAGGGAATAAGGGCGACACGGAAATGTTGAATACTCATACTCTTCCT
TTTTCAATATTATTGAAGCATTTATCAGGGTTATTGTCTCATGAGCGGATACATATTTGAATGTATTTAG
AAAAATAAACAAATAGGGGTTCCGCGCACATTTCCCCGAAAAGTGCCACCTGACGTCGACGGATCGGGAG
ATCTCCCGATCCCCTATGGTGCACTCTCAGTACAATCTGCTCTGATGCCGCATAGTTAAGCC
Features (pLannotate 1.2.2; 20 found; start..end, strand, type, name):
    176..583     +  promoter       SFFV promoter: spleen focus-forming virus long terminal repeat (LTR) promoter
    597..1304    +  CDS            mCherry: mCherry is a basic (constitutively fluorescent) red fluorescent protein published in 2004, derived from Discosoma sp.. It is reported to be a very rapidly-maturing monomer with low acid sensitivity.
   1350..1408    +  CDS            F2A (fragment): 2A peptide from foot-and-mouth disease virus polyprotein Eukaryotic ribosomes fail to insert a peptide bond between the Gly and Pro residues, yielding separate polypeptides.
   1680..2393    +  CDS            EGFP: EGFP is a basic (constitutively fluorescent) green fluorescent protein published in 1996, derived from Aequorea victoria. It is reported to be a rapidly-maturing weak dimer with moderate acid sensitivity.
   2571..2795    +  polyA_signal   bGH poly(A) signal: bovine growth hormone polyadenylation signal
   2811..2834    +  polyA_signal   bGH poly(A) signal (fragment): bovine growth hormone polyadenylation signal
   2838..2859    +  promoter       SV40 promoter (fragment): SV40 enhancer and early promoter
   2880..3113    +  rep_origin     f1 ori (fragment) (sequence partly withheld): f1 bacteriophage origin of replication; arrow indicates direction of (+) strand synthesis
   3118..3165    +  protein_bind   FRT: FLP-mediated recombination occurs in the 8-bp core sequence TCTAGAAA (Turan and Bode, 2011). FLP recombinase from the Saccharomyces cerevisiae 2μ plasmid
   3173..4195    +  CDS            HygR: aminoglycoside phosphotransferase from E. coli; aph(4)-Ia; confers resistance to hygromycin
   4205..4330    +  CDS            ble (fragment): BLE_KLEPN - Experimental evidence at protein level: Swiss-Prot protein existence level 1. Binding protein with a strong affinity to the bleomycin family of antibiotics. Binds to CL990; an antimitotic-antibiotic compound. From Klebsiella pneumoniae.
   4325..4446    +  polyA_signal   SV40 poly(A) signal: SV40 polyadenylation signal
   4519..4535    -  protein_bind   lac operator: The lac repressor binds to the lac operator to inhibit transcription in E. coli. This inhibition can be relieved by adding lactose or isopropyl-β-D-thiogalactopyranoside (IPTG). lac repressor encoded by lacI
   4543..4573    -  promoter       lac promoter: promoter for the E. coli lac operon
   4588..4609    -  protein_bind   CAP binding site: CAP binding activates transcription in the presence of cAMP. E. coli catabolite activator protein
   4622..4714    -  CDS            lacI (fragment): lac repressor; lacI; The lac repressor binds to the lac operator to inhibit transcription in E. coli. This inhibition can be relieved by adding lactose or isopropyl-β-D-thiogalactopyranoside (IPTG).
   4897..5485    -  rep_origin     ori: high-copy-number ColE1/pMB1/pBR322/pUC origin of replication
   5656..6516    -  CDS            AmpR: β-lactamase; bla; confers resistance to ampicillin, carbenicillin, and related antibiotics
   6517..6621    -  promoter       AmpR promoter: bla
   6680..5       -  misc_feature   bom (fragment) (across the origin): basis of mobility region from pBR322
