[The description below was written by a language model from this plasmid's Addgene catalogue record and pLannotate feature annotations shown in this document.]
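Description:
EK0717 SFFV-mCherry-SGc(s70587.os19)cSG-EGFP-(3xMS2) (FLP-IN) is a 6.7 kb mammalian expression plasmid built on a Flp-In-type backbone. It is propagated in E. coli at high copy through a ColE1/pUC origin with ampicillin selection (AmpR under its own bla promoter). The backbone carries an FRT site placed directly upstream of a hygromycin resistance coding sequence followed by an SV40 poly(A) signal. No intact promoter is annotated in front of HygR. This matches the standard Flp-In design, in which FLP-mediated recombination into a genomic FRT landing pad supplies the promoter and start codon, so hygromycin resistance marks correct single-copy integration. Fragments of f1 ori, lac regulatory elements, ble and bom are also annotated and appear to be backbone remnants.

The payload is a synthetic ADAR-based RNA sensor from the "modulADAR" system, driven by the SFFV LTR promoter and terminated by a bGH poly(A) signal. A single transcript encodes mCherry, a partial F2A peptide, an unannotated stretch of roughly 270 nt, and then EGFP. By its name, the unannotated region holds the sensor sequence s70587.os19 flanked by SG linker and "c" elements, which the record does not define. The stated purpose is sensing a synthetic target transcript, with a 41-nt GluR-B stem-loop noted. In sensors of this general type, mCherry reports constitutive expression, while EGFP output depends on ADAR editing of the sensor once it pairs with its target RNA, typically by removing an in-frame stop codon. The record does not spell out this mechanism. The name also indicates three MS2 hairpins, presumably in the unannotated region between EGFP and the poly(A) signal, although the feature table does not annotate them.

The mCherry and EGFP signals together should allow a ratiometric readout of RNA detection in living mammalian cells, either after transfection or from stably integrated Flp-In lines.
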