Addgene plasmid #247272: EK0717 SFFV-mCherry-SGc(s70587.os19)cSG-EGFP-(3xMS2) (FLP-IN)
Purpose: modulADAR sensor against sythetic target transcript (41nt GluR-B stemloop)
Depositing lab: Xiaojing Gao. Depositing organization: Stanford University. Publication: Sequence-Independent RNA Sensing in Living Mammalian Cells. Kolber NS, Kaseniit KE, Lanz TV, Robinson WH, Gao XJ. bioRxiv [Preprint]. 2025 Sep 18:2025.09.18.677213. doi: 10.1101/2025.09.18.677213. PubMed 41000785.
Backbone
  Vector backbone: FLP-IN
  Vector type: Mammalian Expression
Growth in bacteria
  Bacterial resistance: Ampicillin, 100 μg/mL
  Growth temperature: 37°C
  Growth strain: DH5alpha
  Copy number: High Copy
Gene/Insert
  Gene/Insert name: mCherry-s70587.os19-EGFP
  Species: Synthetic
  Mutation: WT
  Promoter: SFFV
  Cloning method: Unknown
Terms and licenses: Academic/Nonprofit Terms; Industry Terms: Not Available to Industry
How to cite: EK0717 SFFV-mCherry-SGc(s70587.os19)cSG-EGFP-(3xMS2) (FLP-IN) was a gift from Xiaojing Gao (Addgene plasmid # 247272 ; http://n2t.net/addgene:247272 ; RRID:Addgene_247272)
